>Addgene plasmid #37401 | tout velou (ttv) | addgene partial sequence | sequence record 53849 | T7 5'-TAATACGACTCACTATAGGG-3'
CATTCGTTTTTTTTTTTTTTTTTTTTTTTTTTTTTTTTTCATCTGCAATCGTGTATATTTGTTGTAAAAA
ATAGTTATAGAAATATACTTTAGCTCTAGTATATGTATAGAATTGTGGTTGCTTAAACTAAAAACGCTTC
GCTTCANAGAAGCCTCTTCTTTTGATATGCGCATGTGGTTAAAAGTTGATTGCATATTGATAATTGATTT
ACGTACTTCAGTAAATGGCCACGATAAGAATTAAAAAACTGAGGTGTCCAAATAAAAAATTGCACATAAC
GAATTGAAAATGGAAAGCTACTTAAACCATAAACTTAGCATTAGTTAATTGCTTCTCCTCGGCGGATTTG
TGCANTTATTTCTGAATGGCCCGAAAAGAGTTCGTATTGCTTTTAAGTGGCAATTTCTGCTGCTGTTCTA
TAATGGCCACGGATAATCAAAAGATACAGTCGATGTGTTTTTTATACGGAATTCGAGGAGCCTCAAGTTG
GAATTTAAAACTGAAATTGAGACGACTGTGCCTTGCGCATACACGTTCACATTGATAAATCACTAACTAT
ACACGGAGAGTTACAACAAGGACATACAAACATTTACACATACAAAACTCAACTCACACAGTACAAAAAT
CGGCTACTTATGTTCCTAGACATATATCAATTTACATATTGTATGTATGCATATAGAAAATTTGCTAAGC
GCAGCTAATTTGAAATTAGCAAAAAAGATGGCAAAATCGTTTGCTTCGCTTGCAGTTAACTAGGCTAATT
CACATAATCGTATTTAAGGACTATATATATATACACATTGCATATATAATTGCAAAGGATGCC
