[The description below was written by a language model from this plasmid's Addgene catalogue record.]
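Description:
tout velou (ttv) is a bacterial plasmid carrying the Drosophila melanogaster gene tout-velu (ttv, also known as CG10117 or dExt1) in the pNB40 backbone. It is maintained in E. coli under ampicillin selection; the copy number is listed as unknown, and no origin of replication is specified. No feature table accompanies the entry, so the promoter arrangement, the insert boundaries and orientation, and the presence of any tags or reporters are not stated. The record also does not say whether the insert is a full-length cDNA, a partial clone or a genomic fragment. pNB40 is generally known as a backbone used for Drosophila cDNA libraries, which would be consistent with a cDNA clone, but this is not confirmed here.

The payload encodes the fly homologue of mammalian EXT1, a putative tumour suppressor. The associated study identified tout-velu as this homologue and reported that it is required for diffusion of the Hedgehog (Hh) signalling protein. The many lethal-allele synonyms listed for the gene reflect its identification through genetic screens on the second chromosome. The plasmid most plausibly serves as a source of ttv sequence, for example as a template for subcloning into expression or transgenesis vectors or for sequence analysis in studies of Hh signalling. The record itself does not state an intended application, and no eukaryotic selection marker, viral element or recombinase site is documented.
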