Addgene plasmid #37401: tout velou (ttv)
Depositing lab: Norbert Perrimon. Depositing organization: Harvard Medical School. Publication: Tout-velu is a Drosophila homologue of the putative tumour suppressor EXT-1 and is needed for Hh diffusion. Bellaiche Y, The I, Perrimon N. Nature. 1998 Jul 2;394(6688):85-8. 10.1038/27932 PubMed 9665133.
Backbone
  Vector backbone: pNB40
Growth in bacteria
  Bacterial resistance: Ampicillin, 100 μg/mL
  Growth temperature: 37°C
  Growth strain: DH5alpha
  Copy number: Unknown
Gene/Insert
  Gene/Insert name: tout-velu (alt names: tout-velou; ttv)
  Species: D. melanogaster (fly)
  Entrez Gene: ttv (a.k.a. Dmel_CG10117, CG10117, DEXT1, Dmel\CG10117, EXT1, Ext1, P1.15, Ttv, dExt1, l(2)00681, l(2)05282, l(2)SH0631, l(2)SH2 0631, l(2)k00115, l(2)k03617)
Terms and licenses: Academic/Nonprofit Terms; Industry Terms: Not Available to Industry
Depositor comments: Perrimon Lab plasmid #179
How to cite: tout velou (ttv) was a gift from Norbert Perrimon (Addgene plasmid # 37401 ; http://n2t.net/addgene:37401 ; RRID:Addgene_37401)
